>Addgene plasmid #211955 | pKLV2-U6gRNA5(AAVS1-2)-PGKpuroBFP-W | addgene full sequence | sequence record 419983 | Addgene NGS Result
GTCAATAATGACGTATGTTCCCATAGTAACGCCAATAGGGACTTTCCATTGACGTCAATGGGTGGAGTAT
TTACGGTAAACTGCCCACTTGGCAGTACATCAAGTGTATCATATGCCAAGTACGCCCCCTATTGACGTCA
ATGACGGTAAATGGCCCGCCTGGCATTATGCCCAGTACATGACCTTATGGGACTTTCCTACTTGGCAGTA
CATCTACGTATTAGTCATCGCTATTACCATGGTGATGCGGTTTTGGCAGTACATCAATGGGCGTGGATAG
CGGTTTGACTCACGGGGATTTCCAAGTCTCCACCCCATTGACGTCAATGGGAGTTTGTTTTGGCACCAAA
ATCAACGGGACTTTCCAAAATGTCGTAACAACTCCGCCCCATTGACGCAAATGGGCGGTAGGCGTGTACG
GTGGGAGGTCTATATAAGCAGCGCGTTTTGCCTGTACTGGGTCTCTCTGGTTAGACCAGATCTGAGCCTG
GGAGCTCTCTGGCTAACTAGGGAACCCACTGCTTAAGCCTCAATAAAGCTTGCCTTGAGTGCTTCAAGTA
GTGTGTGCCCGTCTGTTGTGTGACTCTGGTAACTAGAGATCCCTCAGACCCTTTTAGTCAGTGTGGAAAA
TCTCTAGCAGTGGCGCCCGAACAGGGACTTGAAAGCGAAAGGGAAACCAGAGGAGCTCTCTCGACGCAGG
ACTCGGCTTGCTGAAGCGCGCACGGCAAGAGGCGAGGGGCGGCGACTGGTGAGTACGCCAAAAATTTTGA
CTAGCGGAGGCTAGAAGGAGAGAGATGGGTGCGAGAGCGTCAGTATTAAGCGGGGGAGAATTAGATCGCG
ATGGGAAAAAATTCGGTTAAGGCCAGGGGGAAAGAAAAAATATAAATTAAAACATATAGTATGGGCAAGC
AGGGAGCTAGAACGATTCGCAGTTAATCCTGGCCTGTTAGAAACATCAGAAGGCTGTAGACAAATACTGG
GACAGCTACAACCATCCCTTCAGACAGGATCAGAAGAACTTAGATCATTATATAATACAGTAGCAACCCT
CTATTGTGTGCATCAAAGGATAGAGATAAAAGACACCAAGGAAGCTTTAGACAAGATAGAGGAAGAGCAA
AACAAAAGTAAGACCACCGCACAGCAAGCGGCCGGCCGCGCTGATCTTCAGACCTGGAGGAGGAGATATG
AGGGACAATTGGAGAAGTGAATTATATAAATATAAAGTAGTAAAAATTGAACCATTAGGAGTAGCACCCA
CCAAGGCAAAGAGAAGAGTGGTGCAGAGAGAAAAAAGAGCAGTGGGAATAGGAGCTTTGTTCCTTGGGTT
CTTGGGAGCAGCAGGAAGCACTATGGGCGCAGCGTCAATGACGCTGACGGTACAGGCCAGACAATTATTG
TCTGGTATAGTGCAGCAGCAGAACAATTTGCTGAGGGCTATTGAGGCGCAACAGCATCTGTTGCAACTCA
CAGTCTGGGGCATCAAGCAGCTCCAGGCAAGAATCCTGGCTGTGGAAAGATACCTAAAGGATCAACAGCT
CCTGGGGATTTGGGGTTGCTCTGGAAAACTCATTTGCACCACTGCTGTGCCTTGGAATGCTAGTTGGAGT
AATAAATCTCTGGAACAGATTTGGAATCACACGACCTGGATGGAGTGGGACAGAGAAATTAACAATTACA
CAAGCTTAATACACTCCTTAATTGAAGAATCGCAAAACCAGCAAGAAAAGAATGAACAAGAATTATTGGA
ATTAGATAAATGGGCAAGTTTGTGGAATTGGTTTAACATAACAAATTGGCTGTGGTATATAAAATTATTC
ATAATGATAGTAGGAGGCTTGGTAGGTTTAAGAATAGTTTTTGCTGTACTTTCTATAGTGAATAGAGTTA
GGCAGGGATATTCACCATTATCGTTTCAGACCCACCTCCCAACCCCGAGGGGACCCGACAGGCCCGAAGG
AATAGAAGAAGAAGGTGGAGAGAGAGACAGAGACAGATCCATTCGATTAGTGAACGGATCGGCACTGCGT
GCGCCAATTCTGCAGACAAATGGCAGTATTCATCCACAATTTTAAAAGAAAAGGGGGGATTGGGGGGTAC
AGTGCAGGGGAAAGAATAGTAGACATAATAGCAACAGACATACAAACTAAAGAATTACAAAAACAAATTA
CAAAAATTCAAAATTTTCGGGTTTATTACAGGGACAGCAGAGATCCAGTTTGGTTAGTACCGGGCCCTAC
GCGTCCAAGGTCGGGCAGGAAGAGGGCCTATTTCCCATGATTCCTTCATATTTGCATATACGATACAAGG
CTGTTAGAGAGATAATTAGAATTAATTTGACTGTAAACACAAAGATATTAGTACAAAATACGTGACGTAG
AAAGTAATAATTTCTTGGGTAGTTTGCAGTTTTAAAATTATGTTTTAAAATGGACTATCATATGCTTACC
GTAACTTGAAAGTATTTCGATTTCTTGGCTTTATATATCTTGTGGAAAGGACGAAACACCGGGGCCACTA
GGGACAGGATGTTTAAGAGCTATGCTGGAAACAGCATAGCAAGTTTAAATAAGGCTAGTCCGTTATCAAC
TTGAAAAAGTGGCACCGAGTCGGTGCTTTTTTTGGATCCAATTCTACCGGGTAGGGGAGGCGCTTTTCCC
AAGGCAGTCTGGAGCATGCGCTTTAGCAGCCCCGCTGGGCACTTGGCGCTACACAAGTGGCCTCTGGCCT
CGCACACATTCCACATCCACCGGTAGGCGCCAACCGGCTCCGTTCTTTGGTGGCCCCTTCGCGCCACCTT
CTACTCCTCCCCTAGTCAGGAAGTTCCCCCCCGCCCCGCAGCTCGCGTCGTGCAGGACGTGACAAATGGA
AGTAGCACGTCTCACTAGTCTCGTGCAGATGGACAGCACCGCTGAGCAATGGAAGCGGGTAGGCCTTTGG
GGCAGCGGCCAATAGCAGCTTTGCTCCTTCGCTTTCTGGGCTCAGAGGCTGGGAAGGGGTGGGTCCGGGG
GCGGGCTCAGGGGCGGGCTCAGGGGCGGGGCGGGCGCCCGAAGGTCCTCCGGAGGCCCGGCATTCTGCAC
GCTTCAAAAGCGCACGTCTGCCGCGCTGTTCTCCTCTTCCTCATCTCCGGGCCTTTCGACCTGCATCCAT
CTAGATCTCGAGCAGCTGAAGCTTACCATGACCGAGTACAAGCCCACGGTGCGCCTCGCCACCCGCGACG
ACGTCCCCAGGGCCGTACGCACCCTCGCCGCCGCGTTCGCCGACTACCCCGCCACGCGCCACACCGTCGA
TCCGGACCGCCACATCGAGCGGGTCACCGAGCTGCAAGAACTCTTCCTCACGCGCGTCGGGCTCGACATC
GGCAAGGTGTGGGTCGCGGACGACGGCGCCGCGGTGGCGGTCTGGACCACGCCGGAGAGCGTCGAAGCGG
GGGCGGTGTTCGCCGAGATCGGCCCGCGCATGGCCGAGTTGAGCGGTTCCCGGCTGGCCGCGCAGCAACA
GATGGAAGGCCTCCTGGCGCCGCACCGGCCCAAGGAGCCCGCGTGGTTCCTGGCCACCGTCGGCGTCTCG
CCCGACCACCAGGGCAAGGGTCTGGGCAGCGCCGTCGTGCTCCCCGGAGTGGAGGCGGCCGAGCGCGCCG
GGGTGCCCGCCTTCCTGGAGACCTCCGCGCCCCGCAACCTCCCCTTCTACGAGCGGCTCGGCTTCACCGT
CACCGCCGACGTCGAGGTGCCCGAAGGACCGCGCACCTGGTGCATGACCCGCAAGCCCGGTGCCGGCGGC
GGGTCCGGAGGAGAGGGCAGAGGAAGTCTCCTAACATGCGGTGACGTGGAGGAGAATCCTGGCCCAATGA
GCGAGCTGATTAAGGAGAACATGCACATGAAGCTGTACATGGAGGGCACCGTGGACAACCATCACTTCAA
GTGCACATCCGAGGGCGAAGGCAAGCCCTACGAGGGCACCCAGACCATGAGAATCAAGGTGGTCGAGGGC
GGCCCTCTCCCCTTCGCCTTCGACATCCTGGCTACTAGCTTCCTCTACGGCAGCAAGACCTTCATCAACC
ACACCCAGGGCATCCCCGACTTCTTCAAGCAGTCCTTCCCTGAGGGCTTCACATGGGAGAGAGTCACCAC
ATACGAGGACGGGGGCGTGCTGACCGCTACCCAGGACACCAGCCTCCAGGACGGCTGCCTCATCTACAAC
GTCAAGATCAGAGGGGTGAACTTCACATCCAACGGCCCTGTGATGCAGAAGAAAACACTCGGCTGGGAGG
CCTTCACCGAGACGCTGTACCCCGCTGACGGCGGCCTGGAAGGCAGAAACGACATGGCCCTGAAGCTCGT
GGGCGGGAGCCATCTGATCGCAAACATCAAGACCACATATAGATCCAAGAAACCCGCTAAGAACCTCAAG
ATGCCTGGCGTCTACTATGTGGACTACAGACTGGAAAGAATCAAGGAGGCCAACAACGAGACCTACGTCG
AGCAGCACGAGGTGGCAGTGGCCAGATACTGCGACCTCCCTAGCAAACTGGGGCACAAGCTTAATTGAGC
GGCCGCTCAACCTCTGGATTACAAAATTTGTGAAAGATTGACTGGTATTCTTAACTATGTTGCTCCTTTT
ACGCTATGTGGATACGCTGCTTTAATGCCTTTGTATCATGCTATTGCTTCCCGTATGGCTTTCATTTTCT
CCTCCTTGTATAAATCCTGGTTGCTGTCTCTTTATGAGGAGTTGTGGCCCGTTGTCAGGCAACGTGGCGT
GGTGTGCACTGTGTTTGCTGACGCAACCCCCACTGGTTGGGGCATTGCCACCACCTGTCAGCTCCTTTCC
GGGACTTTCGCTTTCCCCCTCCCTATTGCCACGGCGGAACTCATCGCCGCCTGCCTTGCCCGCTGCTGGA
CAGGGGCTCGGCTGTTGGGCACTGACAATTCCGTGGTGTTGTCGGGGAAATCATCGTCCTTTCCTTGGCT
GCTCGCCTGTGTTGCCACCTGGATTCTGCGCGGGACGTCCTTCTGCTACGTCCCTTCGGCCCTCAATCCA
GCGGACCTTCCTTCCCGCGGCCTGCTGCCGGCTCTGCGGCCTCTTCCGCGTCTACGCCTTCGCCCTCAGA
CGAGTCGGATCTCCCTTTGGGCCGCCTCCCCGCAGGTACCTTTAAGACCAATGACTTACAAGGCAGCTGT
AGATCTTAGCCACTTTTTAAAAGAAAAGGGGGGACTGGAAGGGCTAATTCACTCCCAAAGAAGTCAAGAT
CTGCTTTTTGCCTGTACTGGGTCTCTCTGGTTAGACCAGAGTCTCTCTGGTTAGACCAGATCTGAGCCTG
GGAGCTCTCTGGCTAACTAGGGAACCCACTGCTTAAGCCTCAATAAAGCTTGCCTTGAGTGCTTCAAGTA
GTGTGTGCCCGTCTGTTGTGTGACTCTGGTAACTAGAGATCCCTCAGACCCTTTTAGTCAGTGTGGAAAA
TCTCTAGCAGTTTAAACCCGCTGATCAGCCTCGACTGTGCCTTCTAGTTGCCAGCCATCTGTTGTTTGCC
CCTCCCCCGTGCCTTCCTTGACCCTGGAAGGTGCCACTCCCACTGTCCTTTCCTAATAAAATGAGGAAAT
TGCATCGCATTGTCTGAGTAGGTGTCATTCTATTCTGGGGGGTGGGGTGGGGCAGGACAGCAAGGGGGAG
GATTGGGAAGTCAATAGCAGGCATGCTGGGGATGCGGTGGGCTCTATGGGCGGCCGTTAATTAAGCTTTT
GTTCCCTTTAGTGAGGGTTAATTGCGCGCTTGGCGTAATCATGGTCATAGCTGTTTCCTGTGTGAAATTG
TTATCCGCTCACAATTCCACACAACATACGAGCCGGGAGCATAAAGTGTAAAGCCTGGGGTGCCTAATGA
GTGAGCTAACTCACATTAATTGCGTTGCGCTCACTGCCCGCTTTCCAGTCGGGAAACCTGTCGTGCCAGC
TGCATTAATGAATCGGCCAACGCGCGGGGAGAGGCGGTTTGCGTATTGGGCGCTCTTCCGCTTCCTCGCT
CACTGACTCGCTGCGCTCGGTCGTTCGGCTGCGGCGAGCGGTATCAGCTCACTCAAAGGCGGTAATACGG
TTATCCACAGAATCAGGGGATAACGCAGGAAAGAACATGTGAGCAAAAGGCCAGCAAAAGGCCAGGAACC
GTAAAAAGGCCGCGTTGCTGGCGTTTTTCCATAGGCTCCGCCCCCCTGACGAGCATCACAAAAATCGACG
CTCAAGTCAGAGGTGGCGAAACCCGACAGGACTATAAAGATACCAGGCGTTTCCCCCTGGAAGCTCCCTC
GTGCGCTCTCCTGTTCCGACCCTGCCGCTTACCGGATACCTGTCCGCCTTTCTCCCTTCGGGAAGCGTGG
CGCTTTCTCATAGCTCACGCTGTAGGTATCTCAGTTCGGTGTAGGTCGTTCGCTCCAAGCTGGGCTGTGT
GCACGAACCCCCCGTTCAGCCCGACCGCTGCGCCTTATCCGGTAACTATCGTCTTGAGTCCAACCCGGTA
AGACACGACTTATCGCCACTGGCAGCAGCCACTGGTAACAGGATTAGCAGAGCGAGGTATGTAGGCGGTG
CTACAGAGTTCTTGAAGTGGTGGCCTAACTACGGCTACACTAGAAGAACAGTATTTGGTATCTGCGCTCT
GCTGAAGCCAGTTACCTTCGGAAAAAGAGTTGGTAGCTCTTGATCCGGCAAACAAACCACCGCTGGTAGC
GGTGGTTTTTTTGTTTGCAAGCAGCAGATTACGCGCAGAAAAAAAGGATCTCAAGAAGATCCTTTGATCT
TTTCTACGGGGTCTGACGCTCAGTGGAACGAAAACTCACGTTAAGGGATTTTGGTCATGAGATTATCAAA
AAGGATCTTCACCTAGATCCTTTTAAATTAAAAATGAAGTTTTAAATCAATCTAAAGTATATATGAGTAA
ACTTGGTCTGACAGTTACCAATGCTTAATCAGTGAGGCACCTATCTCAGCGATCTGTCTATTTCGTTCAT
CCATAGTTGCCTGACTCCCCGTCGTGTAGATAACTACGATACGGGAGGGCTTACCATCTGGCCCCAGTGC
TGCAATGATACCGCGAGACCCACGCTCACCGGCTCCAGATTTATCAGCAATAAACCAGCCAGCCGGAAGG
GCCGAGCGCAGAAGTGGTCCTGCAACTTTATCCGCCTCCATCCAGTCTATTAATTGTTGCCGGGAAGCTA
GAGTAAGTAGTTCGCCAGTTAATAGTTTGCGCAACGTTGTTGCCATTGCTACAGGCATCGTGGTGTCACG
CTCGTCGTTTGGTATGGCTTCATTCAGCTCCGGTTCCCAACGATCAAGGCGAGTTACATGATCCCCCATG
TTGTGCAAAAAAGCGGTTAGCTCCTTCGGTCCTCCGATCGTTGTCAGAAGTAAGTTGGCCGCAGTGTTAT
CACTCATGGTTATGGCAGCACTGCATAATTCTCTTACTGTCATGCCATCCGTAAGATGCTTTTCTGTGAC
TGGTGAGTACTCAACCAAGTCATTCTGAGAATAGTGTATGCGGCGACCGAGTTGCTCTTGCCCGGCGTCA
ATACGGGATAATACCGCGCCACATAGCAGAACTTTAAAAGTGCTCATCATTGGAAAACGTTCTTCGGGGC
GAAAACTCTCAAGGATCTTACCGCTGTTGAGATCCAGTTCGATGTAACCCACTCGTGCACCCAACTGATC
TTCAGCATCTTTTACTTTCACCAGCGTTTCTGGGTGAGCAAAAACAGGAAGGCAAAATGCCGCAAAAAAG
GGAATAAGGGCGACACGGAAATGTTGAATACTCATACTCTTCCTTTTTCAATATTATTGAAGCATTTATC
AGGGTTATTGTCTCATGAGCGGATACATATTTGAATGTATTTAGAAAAATAAACAAATAGGGGTTCCGCG
CACATTTCCCCGAAAAGTGCCACCTAAATTGTAAGCGTTAATATTTTGTTAAAATTCGCGTTAAATTTTT
GTTAAATCAGCTCATTTTTTAACCAATAGGCCGAAATCGGCAAAATCCCTTATAAATCAAAAGAATAGAC
CGAGATAGGGT
[37 nt withheld, positions 8062-8098]
AAAGAACGTGGACTCCAACGTCAAAGG
[49 nt withheld, positions 8126-8174]
T
[91 nt withheld, positions 8176-8266]
G
[124 nt withheld, positions 8268-8391]
CCCATTCGCCATTCAGGCTGCGCAACTGTTGGGAAGGGCGATCGGTGCGGGCCTCTTCGCTATTACGCCA
GCTGGCGAAAGGGGGATGTGCTGCAAGGCGATTAAGTTGGGTAACGCCAGGGTTTTCCCAGTCACGACGT
TGTAAAACGACGGCCAGTGAGCGCGCGTAATACGACTCACTATAGGGCGAATTGACTAGTACATAACTTA
CGGTAAATGGCCCGCCTGGCTGACCGCCCAACGACCCCCGCCCATTGAC
Features (pLannotate 1.2.2; 28 found; start..end, strand, type, name):
    242..441     +  promoter       CMV promoter: human cytomegalovirus (CMV) immediate early promoter
    459..639     +  LTR            5' LTR (truncated): truncated 5' long terminal repeat (LTR) from HIV-1
    686..811     +  misc_feature   HIV-1 Ψ: packaging signal of human immunodeficiency virus type 1
    795..1133    +  CDS            HIV-1 gag (fragment): gag protein from human immunodeficiency virus 1; gag
   1310..1543    +  misc_feature   RRE: The Rev response element (RRE) of HIV-1 allows for Rev-dependent mRNA export from the nucleus to the cytoplasm.
   1920..2020    +  CDS            Rev (fragment): human immunodeficiency virus 1 (HIV-1) Rev protein; rev; enhances nuclear export of unspliced and incompletely spliced viral mRNAs
   2070..2187    +  misc_feature   cPPT/CTS: central polypurine tract and central termination sequence of HIV-1
   2262..2502    +  promoter       U6 promoter: RNA polymerase III promoter for human U6 snRNA
   2549..2616    +  misc_RNA       tracrRNA (fragment): trans-activating CRISPR RNA for the Streptococcus pyogenes CRISPR/Cas9 system
   2639..3138    +  promoter       PGK promoter: mouse phosphoglycerate kinase 1 promoter
   3178..3774    +  CDS            PuroR (fragment): puromycin N-acetyltransferase; pac from Streptomyces; confers resistance to puromycin
   3847..4545    +  CDS            TagBFP: TagBFP is a basic (constitutively fluorescent) blue fluorescent protein published in 2008, derived from Entacmaea quadricolor. It is reported to be a very rapidly-maturing monomer with very low acid sensitivity.
   4557..5143    +  misc_feature   WPRE: woodchuck hepatitis virus posttranscriptional regulatory element
   5137..5283    +  CDS            nef (fragment): NEF_HV1LA - Experimental evidence at protein level: Swiss-Prot protein existence level 1. Extracellular Nef protein targets CD4(+) T-lymphocytes for apoptosis by interacting with CXCR4 surface receptors. From Human immunodeficiency virus type 1 group M subtype B (isolate Lai) (HIV-1).
   5291..5469    +  LTR            5' LTR (truncated): truncated 5' long terminal repeat (LTR) from HIV-1
   5495..5606    +  polyA_signal   bGH poly(A) signal: bovine growth hormone polyadenylation signal
   5745..5763    -  promoter       T3 promoter: promoter for bacteriophage T3 RNA polymerase
   5808..5824    -  protein_bind   lac operator: The lac repressor binds to the lac operator to inhibit transcription in E. coli. This inhibition can be relieved by adding lactose or isopropyl-β-D-thiogalactopyranoside (IPTG). lac repressor encoded by lacI
   5832..5862    -  promoter       lac promoter: promoter for the E. coli lac operon
   5877..5898    -  protein_bind   CAP binding site: CAP binding activates transcription in the presence of cAMP. E. coli catabolite activator protein
   5911..6003    -  CDS            lacI (fragment): lac repressor; lacI; The lac repressor binds to the lac operator to inhibit transcription in E. coli. This inhibition can be relieved by adding lactose or isopropyl-β-D-thiogalactopyranoside (IPTG).
   6186..6774    -  rep_origin     ori: high-copy-number ColE1/pMB1/pBR322/pUC origin of replication
   6945..7805    -  CDS            AmpR: β-lactamase; bla; confers resistance to ampicillin, carbenicillin, and related antibiotics
   7806..7910    -  promoter       AmpR promoter: bla
   7963..8391    -  rep_origin     f1 ori (sequence partly withheld): f1 bacteriophage origin of replication; arrow indicates direction of (+) strand synthesis
   8396..8551    -  CDS            lacZα (fragment): LacZα fragment of β-galactosidase; lacZ fragment
   8559..8577    +  promoter       T7 promoter: promoter for bacteriophage T7 RNA polymerase
   8591..241     +  enhancer       CMV enhancer (across the origin): human cytomegalovirus immediate early enhancer
