[The description below was written by a language model from this plasmid's Addgene catalogue record and pLannotate feature annotations shown in this document.]
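Description:
pKLV2-U6gRNA5(AAVS1-2)-PGKpuroBFP-W is an 8,650 bp lentiviral CRISPR guide RNA expression plasmid, made by inserting a single guide against the human AAVS1 locus into the BbsI sites of the pKLV2-U6gRNA5(BbsI)-PGKpuroBFP-W backbone; both sites were destroyed during cloning. It is maintained in E. coli as a high-copy plasmid through a ColE1/pUC-type origin with ampicillin resistance. An f1 origin and remnants of a lacZα/lac promoter region flanked by T7 and T3 promoters are also present in the bacterial backbone.

The viral portion has a typical HIV-1-derived transfer vector layout. A CMV enhancer/promoter joined to a truncated 5' LTR drives production of genomic RNA in packaging cells. This is followed by the Ψ packaging signal with a gag fragment, the RRE for Rev-dependent nuclear export, and the cPPT/CTS. The second LTR is also annotated as truncated and is followed by a bGH polyadenylation signal.

Between the LTRs, a human U6 RNA polymerase III promoter transcribes the AAVS1-2 spacer fused to a Streptococcus pyogenes Cas9 guide scaffold (annotated as a tracrRNA fragment). Downstream, a mouse PGK promoter drives puromycin N-acetyltransferase followed by TagBFP, with a WPRE to enhance transcript expression. The short gap between the two coding sequences is not annotated, so the record does not state how they are linked. No Cas9 is encoded, so the nuclease must be supplied separately.

The stated purpose is to express a "safe-cutter" control guide. This directs cutting at AAVS1, generally regarded as a safe-harbour site, and so presumably controls for the effects of DNA cleavage itself. Transduced cells can be selected with puromycin or tracked by blue fluorescence. The associated publication used CRISPR perturbations with time-series single-cell RNA-seq to infer gene regulatory networks.
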