Addgene plasmid #211955: pKLV2-U6gRNA5(AAVS1-2)-PGKpuroBFP-W
Purpose: Express safe-cutter control gRNA with puro and BFP
Depositing lab: Kosuke Yusa. Depositing organization: Kyoto University, Institute for Life and Medical Sciences. Publication: RENGE infers gene regulatory networks using time-series single-cell RNA-seq data with CRISPR perturbations. Ishikawa M, Sugino S, Masuda Y, Tarumoto Y, Seto Y, Taniyama N, Wagai F, Yamauchi Y, Kojima Y, Kiryu H, Yusa K, Eiraku M, Mochizuki A. Commun Biol. 2023 Dec 28;6(1):1290. doi: 10.1038/s42003-023-05594-4. PubMed 38155269.
Backbone
  Vector backbone: pKLV2-U6gRNA5(BbsI)-PGKpuroBFP-W
  Backbone size w/o insert (bp): 8630
  Total vector size (bp): 8650
  Vector type: Mammalian Expression, Lentiviral, CRISPR
  Selectable markers: Puromycin
Growth in bacteria
  Bacterial resistance: Ampicillin, 100 μg/mL
  Growth temperature: 37°C
  Growth strain: NEB Stable
  Copy number: High Copy
Gene/Insert
  Gene/Insert name: safe-cutter control sgRNA_AAVS1-2
  gRNA/shRNA sequence: GGGCCACTAGGGACAGGAT
  Species: H. sapiens (human)
  Entrez Gene: AAVS1 (a.k.a. AAV)
  Promoter: Human U6 promoter
  Cloning method: Restriction Enzyme; 5′ cloning site BbsI (destroyed during cloning); 3′ cloning site BbsI (destroyed during cloning)
  Sequencing primers: 5′ AGATAATTAGAATTAATTTGACTG
Terms and licenses: Academic/Nonprofit Terms; Industry Terms: Not Available to Industry
How to cite: pKLV2-U6gRNA5(AAVS1-2)-PGKpuroBFP-W was a gift from Kosuke Yusa (Addgene plasmid # 211955 ; http://n2t.net/addgene:211955 ; RRID:Addgene_211955)
